>Addgene plasmid #154508 | pEPYC0CM0380 | depositor full sequence | sequence record 299380 | pEPYC0CM0380 sequence 2178 bps
TGCCATACGAAATTCCGGATGAGCATTCATCAGGCGGGCAAGAATGTGAATAAAGGCCGGATAAAACTTG
TGCTTATTTTTCTTTACGGTCTTTAAAAAGGCCGTAATATCCAGCTGAACGGTCTGGTTATAGGTACATT
GAGCAACTGACTGAAATGCCTCAAAATGTTCTTTACGATGCCATTGGGATATATCAACGGTGGTATATCC
AGTGATTTTTTTCTCCATTTTAGCTTCCTTAGCTCCTGAAAATCTCGATAACTCAAAAAATACGCCCGGT
AGTGATCTTATTTCATTATGGTGAAAGTTGGAACCTCTTACGTGCCCGATCAACTCGAGTGCCACCTGAC
GTCTAAGAAACCATTATTATCATGACATTAACCTATAAAAATAGGCGTATCACGAGGCAGAATTTCAGAT
AAAAAAAATCCTTAGCTTTCGCTAAGGATGATTTCTGGAATTCGGTCTCAGGAGGGAGGCGTGTCGTTTT
AGTGAGGGTGGGAGCCACCAGTGGGAGCCACCAGTGGGAGCCACCACTATATAAGGTTTTGCTATTCATT
GAAAGCAGTAGTGACTGATTTGTATATAATGTACTCGAGACCCTGCAGTCCGGCAAAAAAGGGCAAGGTG
TCACCACCCTGCCCTTTTTCTTTAAAACCGAAAAGATTACTTCGCGTTATGCAGGCTTCCTCGCTCACTG
ACTCGCTGCGCTCGGTCGTTCGGCTGCGGCGAGCGGTATCAGCTCACTCAAAGGCGGTAATACGGTTATC
CACAGAATCAGGGGATAACGCAGGAAAGAACATGTGAGCAAAAGGCCAGCAAAAGGCCAGGAACCGTAAA
AAGGCCGCGTTGCTGGCGTTTTTCCACAGGCTCCGCCCCCCTGACGAGCATCACAAAAATCGACGCTCAA
GTCAGAGGTGGCGAAACCCGACAGGACTATAAAGATACCAGGCGTTTCCCCCTGGAAGCTCCCTCGTGCG
CTCTCCTGTTCCGACCCTGCCGCTTACCGGATACCTGTCCGCCTTTCTCCCTTCGGGAAGCGTGGCGCTT
TCTCATAGCTCACGCTGTAGGTATCTCAGTTCGGTGTAGGTCGTTCGCTCCAAGCTGGGCTGTGTGCACG
AACCCCCCGTTCAGCCCGACCGCTGCGCCTTATCCGGTAACTATCGTCTTGAGTCCAACCCGGTAAGACA
CGACTTATCGCCACTGGCAGCAGCCACTGGTAACAGGATTAGCAGAGCGAGGTATGTAGGCGGTGCTACA
GAGTTCTTGAAGTGGTGGCCTAACTACGGCTACACTAGAAGAACAGTATTTGGTATCTGCGCTCTGCTGA
AGCCAGTTACCTTCGGAAAAAGAGTTGGTAGCTCTTGATCCGGCAAACAAACCACCGCTGGTAGCGGTGG
TTTTTTTGTTTGCAAGCAGCAGATTACGCGCAGAAAAAAAGGATCTCAAGAAGATCCTTTGATCTTTTCT
ACGGGGTCTGACGCTCAGTGGAACGAAAACTCACGTTAAGGGATTTTGGTCATGAGATTATCAAAAAGGA
TCTTCACCTAGATCCTTTTAAATTAAAAATGAAGTTTTAAATCAATCTAAAGTATATATGAGTAAACTTG
GTCTGACAGCTCGAGGCTTGGATTCTCACCAATAAAAAACGCCCGGCGGCAACCGAGCGTTCTGAACAAA
TCCAGATGGAGTTCTGAGGTCATTACTGGATCTATCAACAGGAGTCCAAGCGAGCTCGATATCAAATTAC
GCCCCGCCCTGCCACTCATCGCAGTACTGTTGTAATTCATTAAGCATTCTGCCGACATGGAAGCCATCAC
AAACGGCATGATGAACCTGAATCGCCAGCGGCATCAGCACCTTGTCGCCTTGCGTATAATATTTGCCCAT
GGTGAAAACGGGGGCGAAGAAGTTGTCCATATTGGCCACGTTTAAATCAAAACTGGTGAAACTCACCCAG
GGATTGGCTGAGACGAAAAACATATTCTCAATAAACCCTTTAGGGAAATAGGCCAGGTTTTCACCGTAAC
ACGCCACATCTTGCGAATATATGTGTAGAAACTGCCGGAAATCGTCGTGGTATTCACTCCAGAGCGATGA
AAACGTTTCAGTTTGCTCATGGAAAACGGTGTAACAAGGGTGAACACTATCCCATATCACCAGCTCACCG
TCTTTCAT
Features (pLannotate 1.2.2; 6 found; start..end, strand, type, name):
    229..326     -  promoter       cat promoter: promoter of the E. coli cat gene encoding chloramphenicol acetyltransferase
    412..455     -  terminator     bacterial terminator: putative bacterial transcription terminator
    609..666     +  terminator     his operon terminator: This putative transcriptin terminator from the E. coli his operon has a 2-bp deletion introduced during synthesis. Its efficiency has not been determined.
    861..1449    -  rep_origin     ori: high-copy-number ColE1/pMB1/pBR322/pUC origin of replication
   1632..1726    -  terminator     lambda t0 terminator: transcription terminator from phage lambda
   1750..228     -  CDS            cat (across the origin): CAT_ECOLX - Experimental evidence at protein level: Swiss-Prot protein existence level 1. This enzyme is an effector of chloramphenicol resistance in bacteria. From Escherichia coli. This protein is used as a marker in many commonly used cloning vectors, such as pACYC184.
