[The description below was written by a language model from this plasmid's Addgene catalogue record and pLannotate feature annotations shown in this document.]
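Description:
pEPYC0CM0380 is a small (about 2.2 kb) Phytobrick Level 0 part plasmid built in the pUAP1 universal acceptor backbone, a synthetic-biology vector used to domesticate standard DNA parts for Type IIS (Golden Gate/MoClo-style) assembly. It is maintained in E. coli as a high-copy plasmid through a ColE1/pUC-type origin of replication and is selected with chloramphenicol. Resistance comes from the cat gene (chloramphenicol acetyltransferase), which is driven by its native cat promoter and followed by the phage lambda t0 terminator. In the annotated map the cat coding sequence spans the numbering origin of the circular sequence.

The payload is MinSyn_005, a fully synthetic sequence that the associated work on rational design of minimal synthetic promoters for plants indicates is one of a series of minimal synthetic plant promoter parts. It was inserted using BpiI sites that were destroyed during cloning, as is usual when a part is captured into a universal acceptor. The automated feature table does not annotate the insert itself. It most likely lies in the unannotated region between a putative bacterial terminator and the his operon terminator, which face the cloning site and would insulate the part from read-through transcription from the backbone. The record does not give the composition of MinSyn_005, its cis-regulatory elements or its assembly overhangs. The plasmid carries no plant selection marker, reporter or T-DNA borders, so it is a storage and donor vector. Its intended use is to supply the promoter part for one-pot assembly with coding sequences and terminators into higher-level transcriptional units for plant expression studies.
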