Addgene plasmid #154508: pEPYC0CM0380
Purpose: Phytobricks Level 0 part
Depositing lab: Nicola Patron. Depositing organization: Earlham Institute. Publication: Rational design of minimal synthetic promoters for plants. Cai YM, Kallam K, Tidd H, Gendarini G, Salzman A, Patron NJ. Nucleic Acids Res. 2020 Aug 28. pii: 5897334. doi: 10.1093/nar/gkaa682. PubMed 32856047.
Backbone
  Vector backbone: pUAP1
  Vector type: Synthetic Biology
Growth in bacteria
  Bacterial resistance: Chloramphenicol, 25 μg/mL
  Growth temperature: 37°C
  Growth strain: NEB Stable
  Copy number: High Copy
Gene/Insert
  Gene/Insert name: MinSyn_005
  Species: Synthetic
  Cloning method: Restriction Enzyme; 5′ cloning site BpiI (destroyed during cloning); 3′ cloning site BpiI (destroyed during cloning)
Terms and licenses: Academic/Nonprofit Terms; Industry Terms: Not Available to Industry
Depositor comments: Please visit https://www.biorxiv.org/content/10.1101/2020.05.14.095406v1 for bioRxiv preprint.
How to cite: pEPYC0CM0380 was a gift from Nicola Patron (Addgene plasmid # 154508 ; http://n2t.net/addgene:154508 ; RRID:Addgene_154508)
